>Addgene plasmid #197815 | pMC-1-ccdB-11 | addgene full sequence | sequence record 390623 | Addgene NGS Result
GTCAGTGAGCGAGGAAGCGGAAGAGCGCCCAATACGCAAACCGCCTCTCCCCGCGCGTTGGCCGATTCAT
TAATCACTCTGTGGTCTCAGGAGTTGTCTTCAAGCCAGATAACAGTATGCGTATTTGCGCGCTGATTTTT
GCGGTATAAGAATATATACTGATATGTATACCCGAAGTATGTCAAAAGGAGGTATGCTATGAAGCAGCGT
ATTACAGTGACAGTTGACAGCGACAGCTATCAGTTGCTCAAGGCATATATGATGTCAATATCTCCGGTCT
GGTAAGCACAACCATGCAGAATGAAGCCCGTCGTCTGCGTGCCGAACGCTGGAAAGCGGAAAATCAGGAA
GGGATGGCTGAGGTCGCCCGGTTTATTGAAATGAACGGCTCTTTTGCTGACGAGAACAGGGGCTGGTGAA
ATGCAGTTTAAGGTTTACACCTATAAAAGAGAGAGCCGTTATCGTCTGTTTGTGGATGTACAGAGTGATA
TTATTGACACGCCCGGGCGACGGATGGTGATCCCCCTGGCCAGTGCACGTCTGCTGTCAGATAAAGTCTC
CCGTGAACTTTACCCGGTGGTGCATATCGGGGATGAAAGCTGGCGCATGATGACCACCGATATGGCCAGT
GTGCCGGTTTCCGTTATCGGGGAAGAAGTGGCTGATCTCAGCCACCGCGAAAATGACATCAAAAACGCCA
TTAACCTGATGTTCTGGGGAATATAAGAAGACAACGCTTGAGACCACGAAGTGGCTCTTCAGTGGACGAA
AGGGCCTCGTGATACGCCTATTTTTATAGGTTAATGTCATGATAATAATGGTTTCTTAGACGTCAGGTGG
CACTTTTCGGGGAAATGTGCGCGGAACCCCTATTTGTTTATTTTTCTAAATACATTCAAATATGTATCCG
CTCATGAGACAATAACCCTGATAAATGCTTCAATAATATTGAAAAAGGAAGAGTATGCGCTCACGCAACT
GGTCCAGAACCTTGACCGAACGCAGCGGTGGTAACGGCGCAGTGGCGGTTTTCATGGCTTGTTATGACTG
TTTTTTTTTGGGGTACAGTCTATGCCTCGGGCATCCAAGCAGCAAGCGCGTTACGCCGTGGGTCGATGTT
TGATGTTATGGAGCAGCAACGATGTTACGCAGCAGGGCAGTCGCCCTAAAACAAAGTTAAACATCATGAG
GGAAGCGGTGATCGCCGAAGTATCGACTCAACTATCAGAGGTAGTTGGCGTCATCGAGCGCCATCTCGAA
CCGACGTTGCTGGCCGTACATTTGTACGGCTCCGCAGTGGATGGCGGCCTGAAGCCACACAGCGATATTG
ATTTGCTGGTTACGGTGACCGTAAGGCTTGATGAAACAACGCGGCGAGCTTTGATCAACGACCTTTTGGA
AACTTCGGCTTCCCCTGGAGAGAGCGAGATTCTCCGCGCTGTAGAAGTCACCATTGTTGTGCACGACGAC
ATCATTCCGTGGCGTTATCCAGCTAAGCGCGAACTGCAATTTGGAGAATGGCAGCGCAATGACATTCTTG
CAGGTATCTTCGAGCCAGCCACGATCGACATTGATCTGGCTATCTTGCTGACAAAAGCAAGAGAACATAG
CGTTGCCTTGGTAGGTCCAGCGGCGGAGGAACTCTTTGATCCGGTTCCTGAACAGGATCTATTTGAGGCG
CTAAATGAAACCTTAACGCTATGGAACTCGCCGCCCGACTGGGCTGGCGATGAGCGAAATGTAGTGCTTA
CGTTGTCCCGCATTTGGTACAGCGCAGTAACCGGCAAAATCGCGCCGAAGGATGTCGCTGCCGACTGGGC
AATGGAGCGCCTGCCGGCCCAGTATCAGCCCGTCATACTTGAAGCTAGACAGGCTTATCTTGGACAAGAA
GAAGATCGCTTGGCCTCGCGCGCAGATCAGTTGGAAGAATTTGTCCATTACGTAAAAGGCGAGATCACCA
AGGTAGTCGGCAAATAACTGTCAGACCAAGTTTACTCATATATACTTTAGATTGATTTAAAACTTCATTT
TTAATTTAAAAGGATCTAGGTGAAGATCCTTTTTGATAATCTCATGACCAAAATCCCTTAACGTGAGTTT
TCGTTCCACTGAGCGTCAGACCCCGTAGAAAAGATCAAAGGATCTTCTTGAGATCCTTTTTTTCTGCGCG
TAATCTGCTGCTTGCAAACAAAAAAACCACCGCTACCAGCGGTGGTTTGTTTGCCGGATCAAGAGCTACC
AACTCTTTTTCCGAAGGTAACTGGCTTCAGCAGAGCGCAGATACCAAATACTGTTCTTCTAGTGTAGCCG
TAGTTAGGCCACCACTTCAAGAACTCTGTAGCACCGCCTACATACCTCGCTCTGCTAATCCTGTTACCAG
TGGCTGCTGCCAGTGGCGATAAGTCGTGTCTTACCGGGTTGGACTCAAGACGATAGTTACCGGATAAGGC
GCAGCGGTCGGGCTGAACGGGGGGTTCGTGCACACAGCCCAGCTTGGAGCGAACGACCTACACCGAACTG
AGATACCTACAGCGTGAGCTATGAGAAAGCGCCACGCTTCCCGAAGGGAGAAAGGCGGACAGGTATCCGG
TAAGCGGCAGGGTCGGAACAGGAGAGCGCACGAGGGAGCTTCCAGGGGGAAACGCCTGGTATCTTTATAG
TCCTGTCGGGTTTCGCCACCTCTGACTTGAGCGTCGATTTTTGTGATGCTCGTCAGGGGGGCGGAGCCTA
TGGAAAAACGCCAGCAACGCGGCCTTTTTACGGTTCCTGGCCTTTTGCTGGCCTTTTGCTCACATGTTCT
TTCCTGCGTTATCCCCTGATTCTGTGGATAACCGTATTACCGCCTTTGAGTGAGCTGATACCGCTCGCCG
CAGCCGAACGACCGAGCGCAGCGA
Features (pLannotate 1.2.2; 10 found; start..end, strand, type, name):
      1..23      +  rep_origin     RSF ori (fragment): Plasmids containing the RSF 1030 origin of replication can be propagated in E. coli cells that contain additional plasmids with compatible origins.
     25..74      +  CDS            lacI (fragment): lac repressor; lacI; The lac repressor binds to the lac operator to inhibit transcription in E. coli. This inhibition can be relieved by adding lactose or isopropyl-β-D-thiogalactopyranoside (IPTG).
    102..167     +  intron         PDK intron (fragment): pdk; modified pyruvate orthophosphate dikinase intron from Flaveria trinervia 3.0
    258..416     +  CDS            ccdA (fragment): CCDA_ECO57 - Also known as H, letA. Experimental evidence at protein level: Swiss-Prot protein existence level 1. Antitoxin component of a type II toxin-antitoxin (TA) system which inhibits the post-segregational killing (PSK) of plasmid-free cells, also referred to as a plasmid addiction system. Binds to and blocks the activity of CcdB; will also remove bound CcdB protein from the CcdB-GyrA complex by forming a CcdA-CcdB complex, a process termed rejuvenation. Functions as a transcriptional corepressor for the ccdAB operon, repression also requires CcdB (By similarity). From Escherichia coli
    421..723     +  CDS            ccdB: CCDB_ECOLI - Also known as G, letB, letD. Experimental evidence at protein level: Swiss-Prot protein existence level 1. Toxic component of a type II toxin-antitoxin (TA) system, functioning in plasmid maintainence. Responsible for the post- segregational killing (PSK) of plasmid-free cells, also referred to as a plasmid addiction system. Half-life of over 2 hours. Cell killing by CcdB is accompanied by filamentation, defects in chromosome and plasmid segregation, defects in cell division, formation of anucleate cells, decreased DNA synthesis and plasmid loss. Interferes with the activity of DN
    860..964     +  promoter       AmpR promoter: bla
    955..1035    -  CDS            int (fragment): INT2_ECOLX - Protein inferred from homology: Swiss-Prot protein existence level 3. Putative integrase believed to be involved in the insertion of antibiotic resistance genes into plasmids and transposons. From Escherichia coli.
   1123..1179    +  CDS            GmR (fragment): gentamycin acetyltransferase; aacC1; confers resistance to gentamycin
   1186..1974    +  CDS            aadA: S3AD_ECOLX - Experimental evidence at protein level: Swiss-Prot protein existence level 1. Mediates bacterial resistance to the antibiotics streptomycin and spectinomycin. From Escherichia coli.
   2148..2736    +  rep_origin     ori: high-copy-number ColE1/pMB1/pBR322/pUC origin of replication
