[The description below was written by a language model from this plasmid's Addgene catalogue record and pLannotate feature annotations shown in this document.]
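Description:
pMC-1-ccdB-11 is a small (about 2.9 kb) empty Level 0 destination vector from a modular cloning toolkit and parts library developed for plant genome engineering. It is built on the pICH41331 backbone, a MoClo-style Golden Gate entry plasmid. It replicates in E. coli from a high-copy ColE1/pUC-type origin and is selected with spectinomycin through the aadA aminoglycoside adenylyltransferase gene, which sits downstream of an annotated AmpR (bla) promoter. The short integrase and gentamicin-resistance fragments flagged next to aadA are probably remnants of the integron context from which that marker cassette was derived, not functional genes. The brief RSF ori, lacI and PDK intron matches are likewise only tens of bases long and should not be read as working elements.

No insert is recorded. The cloning site is instead occupied by a counter-selection cassette comprising a complete ccdB open reading frame preceded by a partial ccdA fragment. CcdB is a toxin that poisons DNA gyrase, so the plasmid must be maintained in a ccdB-tolerant strain. According to the record, parts are introduced by BbsI (Type IIS) digestion and ligation, which replaces the ccdB cassette; in a standard sensitive strain, only recombinant clones survive, giving low-background selection. The "J1-J11" designation indicates that the accepted part spans the junction 1 to junction 11 overhangs of the toolkit's assembly syntax, although the overhang identities and the BbsI sites themselves are not annotated in the feature table. The resulting Level 0 modules are intended for assembly into higher-order constructs within the same system.
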