Addgene plasmid #197815: pMC-1-ccdB-11
Purpose: (Empty Backbone) Level 0 J1-J11 destination vector, BbsI entry & CcdB selection
Depositing lab: Daniel Voytas. Depositing organization: University of Minnesota. Publication: An extensible vector toolkit and parts library for advanced engineering of plant genomes. Chamness JC, Kumar J, Cruz AJ, Rhuby E, Holum MJ, Cody JP, Tibebu R, Gamo ME, Starker CG, Zhang F, Voytas DF. Plant Genome. 2023 Mar 9:e20312. doi: 10.1002/tpg2.20312. PubMed 36896468.
Backbone
  Vector backbone: pICH41331
  Backbone manufacturer: Marillonet lab
  Vector type: Unspecified
Growth in bacteria
  Bacterial resistance: Spectinomycin, 50 μg/mL
  Growth temperature: 37°C
  Growth strain: ccdB Survival
  Copy number: High Copy
Gene/Insert
  Gene/Insert name: None
Terms and licenses: Academic/Nonprofit Terms; Industry Terms: Not Available to Industry
Depositor comments: Please visit https://www.biorxiv.org/content/10.1101/2022.10.15.511792v1 for bioRxiv preprint.
How to cite: pMC-1-ccdB-11 was a gift from Daniel Voytas (Addgene plasmid # 197815 ; http://n2t.net/addgene:197815 ; RRID:Addgene_197815)
